Addgene plasmid #119692: pBMN mCherry-NBR1(F562A/Y731A/ΔUBD)
Purpose: For mammalian expression of LIR double mutant NBR1 without its UBD
Depositing lab: Michael Lazarou. Depositing organization: Monash University. Publication: LC3/GABARAPs drive ubiquitin-independent recruitment of Optineurin and NDP52 to amplify mitophagy. Padman BS, Nguyen TN, Uoselis L, Skulsuppaisarn M, Nguyen LK, Lazarou M. Nat Commun. 2019 Jan 24;10(1):408. doi: 10.1038/s41467-019-08335-6. PubMed 30679426.
Backbone
  Vector backbone: pBMN
  Vector type: Mammalian Expression, Retroviral
Growth in bacteria
  Bacterial resistance: Ampicillin, 100 μg/mL
  Growth temperature: 37°C
  Growth strain: NEB Stable
  Copy number: High Copy
Gene/Insert
  Gene/Insert name: NBR1
  Species: H. sapiens (human)
  Insert size (bp): 2715
  Mutation: F562A/Y731A & UBD deletion (1-906 ), See depositor comments below
  Entrez Gene: NBR1 (a.k.a. 1A1-3B, IAI3B, M17S2, MIG19)
  Tag / fusion protein: mCherry (N terminal on insert)
  Cloning method: Gibson Cloning
Terms and licenses: Academic/Nonprofit Terms; Industry Terms: Not Available to Industry
Depositor comments: Please Note: The Phenylalanine to Alanine mutation is at position 563, and the Tyrosine to Alanine mutation is at position 732 relative to the NCBI Reference Sequence NP_005890.2
How to cite: pBMN mCherry-NBR1(F562A/Y731A/ΔUBD) was a gift from Michael Lazarou (Addgene plasmid # 119692 ; http://n2t.net/addgene:119692 ; RRID:Addgene_119692)
