[The description below was written by a language model from this plasmid's Addgene catalogue record and pLannotate feature annotations shown in this document.]
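Description:
pBMN mCherry-NBR1(F562A/Y731A/ΔUBD) is a Moloney murine leukemia virus-based retroviral vector for expressing a mutant human NBR1 in mammalian cells. It is propagated in E. coli as a high-copy plasmid through a ColE1/pUC-type origin and selected with ampicillin via the β-lactamase gene and its native promoter. The viral portion consists of a 5′ MMLV LTR, the Ψ packaging signal, a truncated gag segment lacking its start codon (which extends the packaging region), and a pol fragment carrying the splice acceptor, followed by the insert and a 3′ LTR. No separate internal promoter is annotated, so expression is presumably driven from the 5′ LTR, although the record does not state this explicitly. No mammalian selection marker is annotated, so the mCherry fluorescence is the apparent means of identifying transduced cells.

The payload is a single fusion reading frame: mCherry at the N terminus, a short multiple-cloning-site remnant as linker, and then NBR1 truncated to residues 1–906, which removes the C-terminal ubiquitin-binding domain. Two alanine substitutions, F562A and Y731A, disable the two LC3-interacting regions; the depositor notes that these correspond to positions 563 and 732 in the current NCBI reference protein. NBR1 is a selective autophagy receptor, and this variant is impaired in both ubiquitin binding and LC3/GABARAP engagement, making it useful as a fluorescently trackable control in studies of receptor recruitment during mitophagy. The feature table also reports a small lacI fragment and an IS1 bacterial transposable element in the backbone of the sequenced clone; the record does not comment on either, and neither lies within the retroviral cassette.
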