Features (pLannotate 1.2.2; 14 found; start..end, strand, type, name):
    228..819     +  LTR            LTR: long terminal repeat from Moloney murine leukemia virus
    882..1239    +  misc_feature   MMLV Ψ: packaging signal of Moloney murine leukemia virus (MMLV)
   1304..1720    +  CDS            gag (truncated): truncated Moloney murine leukemia virus (MMLV) gag gene lacking the start codon
   1730..2104    +  misc_feature   pol region: Moloney murine leukemia virus (MMLV) pol region containing the splice acceptor site
   2113..2820    +  CDS            mCherry: mCherry is a basic (constitutively fluorescent) red fluorescent protein published in 2004, derived from Discosoma sp.. It is reported to be a very rapidly-maturing monomer with low acid sensitivity.
   2821..2848    +  misc_feature   MCS (fragment): multiple cloning site
   2851..5562    +  CDS            NBR1 (fragment): NBR1_HUMAN - Also known as 1A13B, KIAA0049, M17S2. Experimental evidence at protein level: Swiss-Prot protein existence level 1. Acts probably as a receptor for selective autophagosomal degradation of ubiquitinated targets. From Homo sapiens (Human).
   5637..5758    +  LTR            3' LTR (ΔU3) (fragment): self-inactivating 3' long terminal repeat (LTR) from Moloney murine leukemia virus
   5759..6228    +  LTR            LTR: long terminal repeat from Moloney murine leukemia virus
   6294..6346    -  CDS            lacI (fragment): lac repressor; lacI; The lac repressor binds to the lac operator to inhibit transcription in E. coli. This inhibition can be relieved by adding lactose or isopropyl-β-D-thiogalactopyranoside (IPTG).
   6529..7117    -  rep_origin     ori: high-copy-number ColE1/pMB1/pBR322/pUC origin of replication
   7281..8141    -  CDS            AmpR: β-lactamase; bla; confers resistance to ampicillin, carbenicillin, and related antibiotics
   8142..8246    -  promoter       AmpR promoter: bla
   8391..9158    -  mobile_element IS1: prokaryotic transposable element IS1
>Addgene plasmid #119692 | pBMN mCherry-NBR1(F562A/Y731A/ΔUBD) | addgene full sequence | sequence record 233023 | Addgene NGS Result
CAATGTGCATGAATGCTGCAATATTCCTGTTACCAAAGCTAGTATAAATAAAAATAGATAAACGTGGAAA
TTACTTAGAGTTTCTGTCATTAACGTTTCCTTCCTCAGTTGACAACATAAATGCGCTGCTGAGAAGCCAG
TTTGCATCTGTCAGGATCAATTTCCCATTATGCCAGTCATATTAATTACTAGTCAATTAGTTGATTTTTA
TTTTTGACATATACATGTGAAAGACCCCACCTGTAGGTTTGGCAAGCTAGCTTAAGTAACGCCATTTTGC
AAGGCATGGAAAAATACATAACTGAGAATAGAAAAGTTCAGATCAAGGTCAGGAACAGATGGAACAGCTG
AATATGGGCCAAACAGGATATCTGTGGTAAGCAGTTCCTGCCCCGGCTCAGGGCCAAGAACAGATGGAAC
AGCTGAATATGGGCCAAACAGGATATCTGTGGTAAGCAGTTCCTGCCCCGGCTCAGGGCCAAGAACAGAT
GGTCCCCAGATGCGGTCCAGCCCTCAGCAGTTTCTAGAGAACCATCAGATGTTTCCAGGGTGCCCCAAGG
ACCTGAAATGACCCTGTGCCTTATTTGAACTAACCAATCAGTTCGCTTCTCGCTTCTGTTCGCGCGCTTC
TGCTCCCCGAGCTCAATAAAAGAGCCCACAACCCCTCACTCGGCGCGCCAGTCCTCCGATTGACTGAGTC
GCCCGGGTACCCGTGTATCCAATAAACCCTCTTGCAGTTGCATCCGACTTGTGGTCTCGCTGTTCCTTGG
GAGGGTCTCCTCTGAGTGATTGACTACCCGTCAGCGGGGGTCTTTCATTTGGGGGCTCGTCCGGGATCGG
GAGACCCCTGCCCAGGGACCACCGACCCACCACCGGGAGGTAAGCTGGCCAGCAACTTATCTGTGTCTGT
CCGATTGTCTAGTGTCTATGACTGATTTTATGCGCCTGCGTCGGTACTAGTTAGCTAACTAGCTCTGTAT
CTGGCGGACCCGTGGTGGAACTGACGAGTTCGGAACACCCGGCCGCAACCCTGGGAGACGTCCCAGGGAC
TTCGGGGGCCGTTTTTGTGGCCCGACCTGAGTCCAAAAATCCCGATCGTTTTGGACTCTTTGGTGCACCC
CCCTTAGAGGAGGGATATGTGGTTCTGGTAGGAGACGAGAACCTAAAACAGTTCCCGCCTCCGTCTGAAT
TTTTGCTTTCGGTTTGGGACCGAAGCCGCGCCGCGCGTCTTGTCTGCTGCAGCATCGTTCTGTGTTGTCT
CTGTCTGACTGTGTTTCTGTATTTGTCTGAAAATATGGGCCCGGGCCAGACTGTTACCACTCCCTTAAGT
TTGACCTTAGGTCACTGGAAAGATGTCGAGCGGATCGCTCACAACCAGTCGGTAGATGTCAAGAAGAGAC
GTTGGGTTACCTTCTGCTCTGCAGAATGGCCAACCTTTAACGTCGGATGGCCGCGAGACGGCACCTTTAA
CCGAGACCTCATCACCCAGGTTAAGATCAAGGTCTTTTCACCTGGCCCGCATGGACACCCAGACCAGGTC
CCCTACATCGTGACCTGGGAAGCCTTGGCTTTTGACCCCCCTCCCTGGGTCAAGCCCTTTGTACACCCTA
AGCCTCCGCCTCCTCTTCCTCCATCCGCCCCGTCTCTCCCCCTTGAACCTCCTCGTTCGACCCCGCCTCG
ATCCTCCCTTTATCCAGCCCTCACTCCTTCTCTAGGCGCCCCCATATGGCCATATGAGATCTTATATGGG
GCACCCCCGCCCCTTGTAAACTTCCCTGACCCTGACATGACAAGAGTTACTAACAGCCCCTCTCTCCAAG
CTCACTTACAGGCTCTCTACTTAGTCCAGCACGAAGTCTGGAGACCTCTGGCGGCAGCCTACCAAGAACA
ACTGGACCGACCGGTGGTACCTCACCCTTACCGAGTCGGCGACACAGTGTGGGTCCGCCGACACCAGACT
AAGAACCTAGAACCTCGCTGGAAAGGACCTTACACAGTCCTGCTGACCACCCCCACCGCCCTCAAAGTAG
ACGGCATCGCAGCTTGGATACACGCCGCCCACGTGAAGGCTGCCGACCCCGGGGGTGGACCATCCTCTAG
ACTGCCGCCACCATGGTGAGCAAGGGCGAGGAGGATAACATGGCCATCATCAAGGAGTTCATGCGCTTCA
AGGTGCACATGGAGGGCTCCGTGAACGGCCACGAGTTCGAGATCGAGGGCGAGGGCGAGGGCCGCCCCTA
CGAGGGCACCCAGACCGCCAAGCTGAAGGTGACCAAGGGTGGCCCCCTGCCCTTCGCCTGGGACATCCTG
TCCCCTCAGTTCATGTACGGCTCCAAGGCCTACGTGAAGCACCCCGCCGACATCCCCGACTACTTGAAGC
TGTCCTTCCCCGAGGGCTTCAAGTGGGAGCGCGTGATGAACTTCGAGGACGGCGGCGTGGTGACCGTGAC
CCAGGACTCCTCCCTGCAGGACGGCGAGTTCATCTACAAGGTGAAGCTGCGCGGCACCAACTTCCCCTCC
GACGGCCCCGTAATGCAGAAGAAGACCATGGGCTGGGAGGCCTCCTCCGAGCGGATGTACCCCGAGGACG
GCGCCCTGAAGGGCGAGATCAAGCAGAGGCTGAAGCTGAAGGACGGCGGCCACTACGACGCTGAGGTCAA
GACCACCTACAAGGCCAAGAAGCCCGTGCAGCTGCCCGGCGCCTACAACGTCAACATCAAGTTGGACATC
ACCTCCCACAACGAGGACTACACCATCGTGGAACAGTACGAACGCGCCGAGGGCCGCCACTCCACCGGCG
GCATGGACGAGCTGTACAAGTCCGGACTCAGATCTCGAGCTCAAGCTTGGGAACCACAGGTTACTCTAAA
TGTGACTTTTAAAAATGAAATTCAAAGCTTTCTGGTTTCTGATCCAGAAAATACAACTTGGGCTGATATC
GAAGCTATGGTAAAAGTTTCATTTGATCTGAATACTATTCAAATAAAATACCTGGATGAGGAAAATGAAG
AGGTATCCATCAACAGTCAAGGAGAATATGAAGAAGCGCTTAAGATGGCAGTTAAACAGGGAAACCAACT
GCAGATGCAAGTCCACGAAGGGCACCATGTCGTTGATGAAGCCCCACCCCCAGTTGTAGGAGCAAAACGA
CTAGCTGCCAGGGCAGGGAAGAAGCCACTTGCACATTACTCTTCACTGGTGAGAGTCTTGGGATCAGACA
TGAAGACCCCAGAGGATCCTGCAGTGCAGTCGTTTCCACTTGTTCCATGTGACACAGACCAGCCTCAAGA
CAAGCCCCCAGACTGGTTCACAAGCTACCTGGAGACGTTCAGAGAACAAGTGGTTAACGAAACGGTTGAG
AAGCTTGAACAGAAATTACATGAAAAGCTTGTCCTCCAGAACCCATCCTTGGGTTCTTGTCCCTCAGAAG
TCTCAATGCCTACTTCAGAAGAAACATTGTTTTTGCCAGAAAACCAGTTCAGCTGGCATATTGCTTGCAA
CAACTGCCAAAGAAGGATTGTTGGTGTCCGCTACCAGTGTAGCCTATGCCCATCCTACAATATCTGTGAA
GATTGTGAAGCAGGGCCATATGGCCATGACACTAACCACGTCCTGCTGAAGTTGCGGAGACCTGTTGTGG
GCTCCTCTGAACCGTTCTGTCACTCAAAGTACTCTACTCCTCGTCTTCCTGCTGCTCTGGAACAAGTCAG
GCTCCAGAAACAGGTTGATAAGAACTTTCTTAAAGCAGAAAAGCAAAGGTTGCGAGCTGAGAAGAAACAA
CGTAAAGCAGAGGTCAAGGAACTTAAAAAGCAGCTTAAACTCCATAGGAAAATTCACCTGTGGAATTCAA
TCCATGGACTCCAGAGCCCCAAGTCTCCTTTAGGCCGACCTGAGAGCTTGCTCCAGTCTAATACCCTGAT
GCTCCCTTTGCAGCCCTGTACCTCCGTTATGCCAATGCTCAGTGCAGCATTTGTGGATGAGAATTTGCCT
GATGGGACTCACCTTCAGCCAGGAACCAAGTTTATCAAACACTGGAGGATGAAAAATACAGGAAATGTAA
AGTGGAGTGCAGACACAAAGCTCAAGTTCATGTGGGGAAACCTGACTTTGGCTTCCACAGAAAAGAAGGA
TGTTTTGGTTCCCTGCCTCAAGGCCGGCCATGTGGGAGTTGTATCTGTGGAGTTCATTGCCCCAGCCTTG
GAGGGAACGTATACTTCCCATTGGCGTCTTTCTCACAAAGGCCAGCAATTTGGGCCTCGGGTCTGGTGCA
GTATCATAGTAGATCCTTTCCCCTCCGAAGAGAGCCCTGATAACATTGAAAAGGGCATGATCAGCTCAAG
CAAAACTGATGATCTCACCTGCCAGCAAGAGGAAACTTTTCTTCTGGCTAAAGAAGAAAGACAGCTTGGT
GAAGTGACTGAGCAGACAGAAGGGACAGCAGCCTGCATCCCACAGAAGGCAAAAAATGTTGCCAGTGAGA
GGGAGCTCTACATCCCATCTGTGGATCTTCTGACTGCCCAGGACCTGCTGTCCGCAGAGCTGTTGGATAT
AAACATTGTTCAAGAGTTGGAGAGAGTGCCCCACAACACCCCTGTGGATGTGACTCCCTGCATGTCTCCT
CTGCCACATGACAGTCCTTTAATAGAGAAGCCAGGCTTGGGGCAGATAGAGGAAGAGAATGAAGGGGCAG
GATTTAAAGCACTTCCTGATTCTATGGTGTCAGTAAAGAGGAAGGCTGAGAACATTGCTTCTGTGGAGGA
AGCAGAAGAAGACCTGAGTGGGACCCAGTTTGTGTGTGAGACAGTAATCCGATCCCTTACCTTGGATGCT
GCCCCAGACCACAACCCTCCTTGCAGACAGAAGTCCTTGCAGATGACATTTGCCTTGCCTGAAGGACCAC
TTGGAAATGAGAAGGAGGAGATTATCCATATCGCTGAGGAAGAAGCTGTCATGGAGGAGGAGGAGGATGA
GGAGGATGAGGAGGAGGAGGATGAGCTCAAAGATGAAGTTCAAAGTCAGTCCTCTGCTTCCTCAGAGGAT
GCCATCATCATCCTGCCTGAGTGCTTTGATACCAGCCGCCCCCTGGGGGATTCTATGTACAGCTCTGCGC
TCTCACAGCCAGGCCTGGAGCGAGGTGCTGAAGGCAAGCCTGGGGTTGAGGCTGGGCAGGAACCAGCTGA
GGCTGGGGAAAGACTCCCTGGAGGGGAGAACCAGCCACAGGAGCACAGCATAAGTGACATCCTCACGACC
TCACAGACTCTGGAAACAGTGCCCCTAATCCCAGAGGTAGTGGAGCTTCCACCGTCACTGCCCAGGAGCT
CTCCTTGTGTACATCATCATGGTTCCCCAGGAGTGGATTTACCAGTTACCATACCAGAAGTTTCTTCAGT
CCCTGATCAGATCAGAGGAGAGCCCAGAGGCTCATCAGGACTTGTAAACAGCAGACAGAAGAGCTATGAC
CACTCAAGGCACCATCATGGGAGCAGCATTGCTGGAGGACTGGTGAAGGGGGCTTTGTCTGTTGCTGCCT
CTGCATACAAGGCCCTGTTTGCTGGGCCACCATGAGGATCCACCGGATCTAGATAACTGATCACGATAAA
ATAAAAGATTTTATTTAGTCTCCAGAAAAAGGGGGGAATGAAAGACCCCACCTGTAGGTTTGGCAAGCTA
GCTTAAGTAACGCCATTTTGCAAGGCATGGAAAAATACATAACTGAGAATAGAGAAGTTCAGATCAAGGT
CAGGAACAGATGGAACAGCTGAATATGGGCCAAACAGGATATCTGTGGTAAGCAGTTCCTGCCCCGGCTC
AGGGCCAAGAACAGATGGAACAGCTGAATATGGGCCAAACAGGATATCTGTGGTAAGCAGTTCCTGCCCC
GGCTCAGGGCCAAGAACAGATGGTCCCCAGATGCGGTCCAGCCCTCAGCAGTTTCTAGAGAACCATCAGA
TGTTTCCAGGGTGCCCCAAGGACCTGAAATGACCCTGTGCCTTATTTGAACTAACCAATCAGTTCGCTTC
TCGCTTCTGTTCGCGCGCTTCTGCTCCCCGAGCTCAATAAAAGAGCCCACAACCCCTCACTCGGGGCGCC
AGTCCTCCGATTGACTGAGTCGCCCGGGTACCCGTGTATCCAATAAACCCTCTTGCAGTTGCATCCGACT
TGTGGTCTCGCTGTTCCTTGGGAGGGTCTCCTCTGAGTGATTGACTACCCGTCAGCGGGGGTCTTTCACA
TGCAGCATGTATCAAAATTAATTTGGTTTTTTTTCTTAAGTATTTACATTAAATGGCCATAGTTGCATTA
ATGAATCGGCCAACGCGCGGGGAGAGGCGGTTTGCGTATTGGGCGCTCTTCCGCTTCCTCGCTCACTGAC
TCGCTGCGCTCGGTCGTTCGGCTGCGGCGAGCGGTATCAGCTCACTCAAAGGCGGTAATACGGTTATCCA
CAGAATCAGGGGATAACGCAGGAAAGAACATGTGAGCAAAAGGCCAGCAAAAGGCCAGGAACCGTAAAAA
GGCCGCGTTGCTGGCGTTTTTCCATAGGCTCCGCCCCCCTGACGAGCATCACAAAAATCGACGCTCAAGT
CAGAGGTGGCGAAACCCGACAGGACTATAAAGATACCAGGCGTTTCCCCCTGGAAGCTCCCTCGTGCGCT
CTCCTGTTCCGACCCTGCCGCTTACCGGATACCTGTCCGCCTTTCTCCCTTCGGGAAGCGTGGCGCTTTC
TCATAGCTCACGCTGTAGGTATCTCAGTTCGGTGTAGGTCGTTCGCTCCAAGCTGGGCTGTGTGCACGAA
CCCCCCGTTCAGCCCGACCGCTGCGCCTTATCCGGTAACTATCGTCTTGAGTCCAACCCGGTAAGACACG
ACTTATCGCCACTGGCAGCAGCCACTGGTAACAGGATTAGCAGAGCGAGGTATGTAGGCGGTGCTACAGA
GTTCTTGAAGTGGTGGCCTAACTACGGCTACACTAGAAGAACAGTATTTGGTATCTGCGCTCTGCTGAAG
CCAGTTACCTTCGGAAAAAGAGTTGGTAGCTCTTGATCCGGCAAACAAACCACCGCTGGTAGCGGTGGTT
TTTTTGTTTGCAAGCAGCAGATTACGCGCAGAAAAAAAGGATCTCAAGAAGATCCTTTGATCTTTTCTAC
GGGGTCTGACGCTCAGTGGAACGAAAACTCACGTTAAGGGATTTTGGTCATGAGATTATCAAAAAGGATC
TTCACCTAGATCCTTTTGCGGCCGGCCGCAAATCAATCTAAAGTATATATGAGTAAACTTGGTCTGACAG
TTACCAATGCTTAATCAGTGAGGCACCTATCTCAGCGATCTGTCTATTTCGTTCATCCATAGTTGCCTGA
CTCCCCGTCGTGTAGATAACTACGATACGGGAGGGCTTACCATCTGGCCCCAGTGCTGCAATGATACCGC
GAGACCCACGCTCACCGGCTCCAGATTTATCAGCAATAAACCAGCCAGCCGGAAGGGCCGAGCGCAGAAG
TGGTCCTGCAACTTTATCCGCCTCCATCCAGTCTATTAATTGTTGCCGGGAAGCTAGAGTAAGTAGTTCG
CCAGTTAATAGTTTGCGCAACGTTGTTGCCATTGCTACAGGCATCGTGGTGTCACGCTCGTCGTTTGGTA
TGGCTTCATTCAGCTCCGGTTCCCAACGATCAAGGCGAGTTACATGATCCCCCATGTTGTGCAAAAAAGC
GGTTAGCTCCTTCGGTCCTCCGATCGTTGTCAGAAGTAAGTTGGCCGCAGTGTTATCACTCATGGTTATG
GCAGCACTGCATAATTCTCTTACTGTCATGCCATCCGTAAGATGCTTTTCTGTGACTGGTGAGTACTCAA
CCAAGTCATTCTGAGAATAGTGTATGCGGCGACCGAGTTGCTCTTGCCCGGCGTCAATACGGGATAATAC
CGCGCCACATAGCAGAACTTTAAAAGTGCTCATCATTGGAAAACGTTCTTCGGGGCGAAAACTCTCAAGG
ATCTTACCGCTGTTGAGATCCAGTTCGATGTAACCCACTCGTGCACCCAACTGATCTTCAGCATCTTTTA
CTTTCACCAGCGTTTCTGGGTGAGCAAAAACAGGAAGGCAAAATGCCGCAAAAAAGGGAATAAGGGCGAC
ACGGAAATGTTGAATACTCATACTCTTCCTTTTTCAATATTATTGAAGCATTTATCAGGGTTATTGTCTC
ATGAGCGGATACATATTTGAATGTATTTAGAAAAATAAACAAATAGGGGTTCCGCGCACATTTCCCCGAA
AAGTGCCACCAGCTTTGCTCTTAGGAGTTTCCTAATACATCCCAAACTCAAATATATAAAGCATTTGACT
TGTTCTATGCCCTAGGGGGCGGGGGGAAGCTAAGCCAGCTTTTTTTAACATTTAAAATGTGGTAATGACT
CCAACTTATTGATAGTGTTTTATGTTCAGATAATGCCCGATGACTTTGTCATGCAGCTCCACCGATTTTG
AGAACGACAGCGACTTCCGTCCCAGCCGTGCCAGGTGCTGCCTCAGATTCAGGTTATGCCGCTCAATTCG
CTGCGTATATCGCTTGCTGATTACGTGCAGCTTTCCCTTCAGGCGGGATTCATACAGCGGCCAGCCATCC
GTCATCCATATCACCACGTCAAAGGGTGACAGCAGGCTCATAAGACGCCCCAGCGTCGCCATAGTGCGTT
CACCGAATACGTGCGCAACAACCGTCTTCCGGAGACTGTCATACGCGTAAAACAGCCAGCGCTGGCGCGA
TTTAGCCCCGACATAGCCCCACTGTTCGTCCATTTCCGCGCAGACGATGACGTCACTGCCCGGCTGTATG
CGCGAGGTTACCGACTGCGGCCTGAGTTTTTTAAGTGACGTAAAATCGTGTTGAGGCCAACGCCCATAAT
GCGGGCTGTTGCCCGGCATCCAACGCCATTCATGGCCATATCAATGATTTTCTGGTGCGTACCGGGTTGA
GAAGCGGTGTAAGTGAACTGCAGTTGCCATGTTTTACGGCAGTGAGAGCAGAGATAGCGCTGATGTCCGG
CGGTGCTTTTGCCGTTACGCACCACCCCGTCAGTAGCTGAACAGGAGGGACAGCTGATAGAAACAGAAGC
CACTGGAGCACCTCAAAAACACCATCATACACTAAATCAGTAAGTTGGCAGCATCACCTTAAAATGTTAA
TTCCATTTTAAATGCACAGATGTTTTTATTTCATAAGGGTTT
